>Addgene plasmid #162502 | ST-Tstem(5A)-GFP | depositor full sequence | sequence record 315434 | ST-Tstem(5A)-GFP sequence 6005 bps
TAGTTATTAATAGTAATCAATTACGGGGTCATTAGTTCATAGCCCATATATGGAGTTCCGCGTTACATAA
CTTACGGTAAATGGCCCGCCTGGCTGACCGCCCAACGACCCCCGCCCATTGACGTCAATAATGACGTATG
TTCCCATAGTAACGCCAATAGGGACTTTCCATTGACGTCAATGGGTGGAGTATTTACGGTAAACTGCCCA
CTTGGCAGTACATCAAGTGTATCATATGCCAAGTACGCCCCCTATTGACGTCAATGACGGTAAATGGCCC
GCCTGGCATTATGCCCAGTACATGACCTTATGGGACTTTCCTACTTGGCAGTACATCTACGTATTAGTCA
TCGCTATTACCATGGTGATGCGGTTTTGGCAGTACATCAATGGGCGTGGATAGCGGTTTGACTCACGGGG
ATTTCCAAGTCTCCACCCCATTGACGTCAATGGGAGTTTGTTTTGGCACCAAAATCAACGGGACTTTCCA
AAATGTCGTAACAACTCCGCCCCATTGACGCAAATGGGCGGTAGGCGTGTACGGTGGGAGGTCTATATAA
GCAGAGCTGGTTTAGTGAACCGTCAGATCCGCTAGCGCTACCGGACTCAGATCTCGAGGCCACCATGATT
CACACCAACCTGAAGAAAAAGTTCAGCTGCTGCGTCCTGGTCTTTCTTCTGTTTGCAGTCATCTGTGTGT
GGAAGGAAAAGAAGAAAGGGAGTTACTATGATTCCTTTAAATTGCAAACCAAGGAATTCCAGGTGTTAAA
GAGTCTGGGGAAATTGGCCATGGGGTCTGATTCCCCGCGGCTCGTCACAACAGCAGATTTTCAAATACAG
GCAGAAATGGCTGCAGCCATGGAGACGTCCATATTTGCAGCAGAGTACCAGGGATCCCAGTCTGTATCCT
CAAGCAGCACCCAGGACCCCCACAGGGGCCGCCAGACCCTCGGCAGTCTCAGAGGCCTAGCCAAGGCCAA
ACCAGAGGCCTCCTTCCAGGTGTGGAACAAGGACAGCTCTTCCAAAAACCTTATCCCTAGGCTGCAAAAG
ATCTGGAAGAATTACCTAAGCATGAACAAGTACAAAGTGTCCTACAAGGGGCCAGGACCAGGCATCAAGT
TCAGTGCAGAGGCCCTGCGCTGCCACCTCCGGGACCATGTGAATGTATCCATGGTAGAGGTCACAGATTT
TCCCTTCAATACCTCTGAATGGGAGGGTTATCTGCCCAAGGAGAGCATTAGGACCAAGGCTGGGCCTTGG
GGCAGGTGTGCTGTTGTGTCGTCAGCGGGATCTCTGAAGTCCTCCCAACTAGGCAGAGAAATCGATGATC
ATGACGCAGTCCTGAGGTTTAATGGGGCACCCACAGCCAACTTCCAACAAGATGTGGGCACAAAAACTAC
CATTCGCCTGATGAACTCTCAGTTGGTTACCACAGAGAAGCGCTTCCTCAAAGACAGTTTGTACAATGAA
GGAATCCTAATTGTATGGGACCCATCTGTATACCACTCAGATATCCCAAAGTGGTACCAGAATCCGGATT
ATAATTTCTTTAACAACTACAAGACTTATCGTAAGCTGCACCCCAATCAGCCCTTTTACATCCTCAAGCC
CCAGATGCCTTGGGAGCTATGGGACATTCTTCAAGAAATCTCCCCAGAAGAGATTCAGCCAAACCCCCCA
TCCTCTGGGATGCTTGGTATCATCATCATGATGACGCTGTGTGACCAGGTGGATATTTATGAGTTCCTCC
CATCCAAGCGCAAGACTGACGTGTGCTACTACTACCAGAAGTTCTTCGATAGTGCCTGCACGATGGGTGC
CTACCACCCGCTGCTCTATGAGAAGAATTTGGTGAAGCATCTCAACCAGGGCACAGATGAGGACATCTAC
CTGCTTGGAAAAGCCACACTGCCTGGCTTCCGGACCATTCACTGCGCACCGGTCGCCACCATGGTGTCCA
AGGGCGAGGAGCTGTTCACCGGGGTGGTGCCCATCCTGGTCGAGCTGGACGGCGACGTAAACGGCCACAA
GTTCTCCGTGCGGGGCGAGGGCGAGGGCGATGCCACCAACGGCAAGCTGACCCTGAAGTTCATCAGCACC
ACCGGCAAGCTGCCCGTGCCCTGGCCCACCCTCGTGACCACCCTGACCTACGGCGTGCAGAGCTTCTCCC
GCTACCCCGACCACATGAAGCGCCACGACTTCTTCAAGAGCGCCATGCCCGAAGGCTACGTCCAGGAGCG
CACCATCTCCTTCAAGGACGACGGCACCTACAAGACCCGCGCCGAGGTGAAGTTCGAGGGCGACACCCTG
GTGAACCGCATCGAGCTGAAGGGCATCGACTTCAAGGAGGACGGCAACATCCTGGGGCACAAGCTGGAGT
ACAACTTCAACTCCCACAACGTCTATATCACCGCCGACAAGCAGAAGAACGGCATCAAGGCCAACTTCAA
GATCCGCCACAACGTGGAGGACGGCTCCGTGCAGCTCGCCGACCACTACCAGCAGAACACCCCCATCGGC
GACGGCCCCGTGCTGCTGCCCGACAACCACTACCTGTCCACCCAGTCCAAGCTGTCCAAAGACCCCAACG
AGAAGCGCGATCACATGGTCCTTCTGGAATTCGTGACCGCCGCCGGGATCACTCACGGCATGGACGAGCT
GTACAAGTAAAGCGGCCGCGACTCTAGATCATAATCAGCCATACCACATTTGTAGAGGTTTTACTTGCTT
TAAAAAACCTCCCACACCTCCCCCTGAACCTGAAACATAAAATGAATGCAATTGTTGTTGTTAACTTGTT
TATTGCAGCTTATAATGGTTACAAATAAAGCAATAGCATCACAAATTTCACAAATAAAGCATTTTTTTCA
CTGCATTCTAGTTGTGGTTTGTCCAAACTCATCAATGTATCTTAAGGCGTAAATTGTAAGCGTTAATATT
TTGTTAAAATTCGCGTTAAATTTTTGTTAAATCAGCTCATTTTTTAACCAATAGGCCGAAATCGGCAAAA
TCCCTTATAAATCAAAAGAATAGACCGAGATAGGGT
[37 nt withheld, positions 3047-3083]
AAAGAACGTGGACTCCAACGTCAAAGG
[49 nt withheld, positions 3111-3159]
T
[91 nt withheld, positions 3161-3251]
G
[124 nt withheld, positions 3253-3376]
CAGGTGGCACTTTTCGGGGAAATGTGCGCGGAACCCCTATTTGTTTATTTTTCTAAATACATTCAAATAT
GTATCCGCTCATGAGACAATAACCCTGATAAATGCTTCAATAATATTGAAAAAGGAAGAGTCCTGAGGCG
GAAAGAACCAGCTGTGGAATGTGTGTCAGTTAGGGTGTGGAAAGTCCCCAGGCTCCCCAGCAGGCAGAAG
TATGCAAAGCATGCATCTCAATTAGTCAGCAACCAGGTGTGGAAAGTCCCCAGGCTCCCCAGCAGGCAGA
AGTATGCAAAGCATGCATCTCAATTAGTCAGCAACCATAGTCCCGCCCCTAACTCCGCCCATCCCGCCCC
TAACTCCGCCCAGTTCCGCCCATTCTCCGCCCCATGGCTGACTAATTTTTTTTATTTATGCAGAGGCCGA
GGCCGCCTCGGCCTCTGAGCTATTCCAGAAGTAGTGAGGAGGCTTTTTTGGAGGCCTAGGCTTTTGCAAA
GATCGATCAAGAGACAGGATGAGGATCGTTTCGCATGATTGAACAAGATGGATTGCACGCAGGTTCTCCG
GCCGCTTGGGTGGAGAGGCTATTCGGCTATGACTGGGCACAACAGACAATCGGCTGCTCTGATGCCGCCG
TGTTCCGGCTGTCAGCGCAGGGGCGCCCGGTTCTTTTTGTCAAGACCGACCTGTCCGGTGCCCTGAATGA
ACTGCAAGACGAGGCAGCGCGGCTATCGTGGCTGGCCACGACGGGCGTTCCTTGCGCAGCTGTGCTCGAC
GTTGTCACTGAAGCGGGAAGGGACTGGCTGCTATTGGGCGAAGTGCCGGGGCAGGATCTCCTGTCATCTC
ACCTTGCTCCTGCCGAGAAAGTATCCATCATGGCTGATGCAATGCGGCGGCTGCATACGCTTGATCCGGC
TACCTGCCCATTCGACCACCAAGCGAAACATCGCATCGAGCGAGCACGTACTCGGATGGAAGCCGGTCTT
GTCGATCAGGATGATCTGGACGAAGAGCATCAGGGGCTCGCGCCAGCCGAACTGTTCGCCAGGCTCAAGG
CGAGCATGCCCGACGGCGAGGATCTCGTCGTGACCCATGGCGATGCCTGCTTGCCGAATATCATGGTGGA
AAATGGCCGCTTTTCTGGATTCATCGACTGTGGCCGGCTGGGTGTGGCGGACCGCTATCAGGACATAGCG
TTGGCTACCCGTGATATTGCTGAAGAGCTTGGCGGCGAATGGGCTGACCGCTTCCTCGTGCTTTACGGTA
TCGCCGCTCCCGATTCGCAGCGCATCGCCTTCTATCGCCTTCTTGACGAGTTCTTCTGAGCGGGACTCTG
GGGTTCGAAATGACCGACCAAGCGACGCCCAACCTGCCATCACGAGATTTCGATTCCACCGCCGCCTTCT
ATGAAAGGTTGGGCTTCGGAATCGTTTTCCGGGACGCCGGCTGGATGATCCTCCAGCGCGGGGATCTCAT
GCTGGAGTTCTTCGCCCACCCTAGGGGGAGGCTAACTGAAACACGGAAGGAGACAATACCGGAAGGAACC
CGCGCTATGACGGCAATAAAAAGACAGAATAAAACGCACGGTGTTGGGTCGTTTGTTCATAAACGCGGGG
TTCGGTCCCAGGGCTGGCACTCTGTCGATACCCCACCGAGACCCCATTGGGGCCAATACGCCCGCGTTTC
TTCCTTTTCCCCACCCCACCCCCCAAGTTCGGGTGAAGGCCCAGGGCTCGCAGCCAACGTCGGGGCGGCA
GGCCCTGCCATAGCCTCAGGTTACTCATATATACTTTAGATTGATTTAAAACTTCATTTTTAATTTAAAA
GGATCTAGGTGAAGATCCTTTTTGATAATCTCATGACCAAAATCCCTTAACGTGAGTTTTCGTTCCACTG
AGCGTCAGACCCCGTAGAAAAGATCAAAGGATCTTCTTGAGATCCTTTTTTTCTGCGCGTAATCTGCTGC
TTGCAAACAAAAAAACCACCGCTACCAGCGGTGGTTTGTTTGCCGGATCAAGAGCTACCAACTCTTTTTC
CGAAGGTAACTGGCTTCAGCAGAGCGCAGATACCAAATACTGTCCTTCTAGTGTAGCCGTAGTTAGGCCA
CCACTTCAAGAACTCTGTAGCACCGCCTACATACCTCGCTCTGCTAATCCTGTTACCAGTGGCTGCTGCC
AGTGGCGATAAGTCGTGTCTTACCGGGTTGGACTCAAGACGATAGTTACCGGATAAGGCGCAGCGGTCGG
GCTGAACGGGGGGTTCGTGCACACAGCCCAGCTTGGAGCGAACGACCTACACCGAACTGAGATACCTACA
GCGTGAGCTATGAGAAAGCGCCACGCTTCCCGAAGGGAGAAAGGCGGACAGGTATCCGGTAAGCGGCAGG
GTCGGAACAGGAGAGCGCACGAGGGAGCTTCCAGGGGGAAACGCCTGGTATCTTTATAGTCCTGTCGGGT
TTCGCCACCTCTGACTTGAGCGTCGATTTTTGTGATGCTCGTCAGGGGGGCGGAGCCTATGGAAAAACGC
CAGCAACGCGGCCTTTTTACGGTTCCTGGCCTTTTGCTGGCCTTTTGCTCACATGTTCTTTCCTGCGTTA
TCCCCTGATTCTGTGGATAACCGTATTACCGCCATGCAT
Features (pLannotate 1.2.2; 15 found; start..end, strand, type, name):
     61..364     +  enhancer       CMV enhancer: human cytomegalovirus immediate early enhancer
    365..568     +  promoter       CMV promoter: human cytomegalovirus (CMV) immediate early promoter
    591..618     +  misc_feature   MCS (fragment): multiple cloning site
    625..1935    +  CDS            ST6GAL1: SIAT1_HUMAN - Also known as SIAT1. Experimental evidence at protein level: Swiss-Prot protein existence level 1. Transfers sialic acid from CMP-sialic acid to galactose- containing acceptor substrates. From Homo sapiens (Human).
   1951..2670    +  CDS            moxGFP: monomeric GFP variant optimized for use in oxidizing environments such as the secretory pathway (Costantini et al., 2015)
   2687..2770    +  CDS            large T antigen (fragment): large T antigen from SV40 (simian virus 40)
   2793..2914    +  polyA_signal   SV40 poly(A) signal: SV40 polyadenylation signal
   2948..3376    -  rep_origin     f1 ori (sequence partly withheld): f1 bacteriophage origin of replication; arrow indicates direction of (+) strand synthesis
   3403..3507    +  promoter       AmpR promoter: bla
   3509..3866    +  promoter       SV40 promoter: SV40 enhancer and early promoter
   3901..4695    +  CDS            NeoR/KanR: aminoglycoside phosphotransferase from Tn5; aph(3')-II (or nptII); confers resistance to neomycin, kanamycin, and G418 (Geneticin®)
   4716..4868    +  CDS            ble (fragment): BLE_KLEPN - Experimental evidence at protein level: Swiss-Prot protein existence level 1. Binding protein with a strong affinity to the bleomycin family of antibiotics. Binds to CL990; an antimitotic-antibiotic compound. From Klebsiella pneumoniae.
   4927..4974    +  polyA_signal   HSV TK poly(A) signal: herpes simplex virus thymidine kinase polyadenylation signal (Cole and Stacy, 1985)
   5065..5081    -  polyA_signal   bGH poly(A) signal (fragment): bovine growth hormone polyadenylation signal
   5303..5891    +  rep_origin     ori: high-copy-number ColE1/pMB1/pBR322/pUC origin of replication
