>Addgene plasmid #162502 | ST-Tstem(5A)-GFP | addgene full sequence | sequence record 323507 | Addgene NGS Result
TAGTTATTAATAGTAATCAATTACGGGGTCATTAGTTCATAGCCCATATATGGAGTTCCGCGTTACATAA
CTTACGGTAAATGGCCCGCCTGGCTGACCGCCCAACGACCCCCGCCCATTGACGTCAATAATGACGTATG
TTCCCATAGTAACGCCAATAGGGACTTTCCATTGACGTCAATGGGTGGAGTATTTACGGTAAACTGCCCA
CTTGGCAGTACATCAAGTGTATCATATGCCAAGTACGCCCCCTATTGACGTCAATGACGGTAAATGGCCC
GCCTGGCATTATGCCCAGTACATGACCTTATGGGACTTTCCTACTTGGCAGTACATCTACGTATTAGTCA
TCGCTATTACCATGGTGATGCGGTTTTGGCAGTACATCAATGGGCGTGGATAGCGGTTTGACTCACGGGG
ATTTCCAAGTCTCCACCCCATTGACGTCAATGGGAGTTTGTTTTGGCACCAAAATCAACGGGACTTTCCA
AAATGTCGTAACAACTCCGCCCCATTGACGCAAATGGGCGGTAGGCGTGTACGGTGGGAGGTCTATATAA
GCAGAGCTGGTTTAGTGAACCGTCAGATCCGCTAGCGCTACCGGACTCAGATCTCGAGGCCACCATGATT
CACACCAACCTGAAGAAAAAGTTCAGCTGCTGCGTCCTGGTCTTTCTTCTGTTTGCAGTCATCTGTGTGT
GGAAGGAAAAGAAGAAAGGGAGTTACTATGATTCCTTTAAATTGCAAACCAAGGAATTCCAGGTGTTAAA
GAGTCTGGGGAAATTGGCCATGGGGTCTGATTCCCCGCGGCTCGTCACAACAGCAGATTTTCAAATACAG
GCAGAAATGGCTGCAGCCATGGAGACGTCCATATTTGCAGCAGAGTACCAGGGATCCCAGTCTGTATCCT
CAAGCAGCACCCAGGACCCCCACAGGGGCCGCCAGACCCTCGGCAGTCTCAGAGGCCTAGCCAAGGCCAA
ACCAGAGGCCTCCTTCCAGGTGTGGAACAAGGACAGCTCTTCCAAAAACCTTATCCCTAGGCTGCAAAAG
ATCTGGAAGAATTACCTAAGCATGAACAAGTACAAAGTGTCCTACAAGGGGCCAGGACCAGGCATCAAGT
TCAGTGCAGAGGCCCTGCGCTGCCACCTCCGGGACCATGTGAATGTATCCATGGTAGAGGTCACAGATTT
TCCCTTCAATACCTCTGAATGGGAGGGTTATCTGCCCAAGGAGAGCATTAGGACCAAGGCTGGGCCTTGG
GGCAGGTGTGCTGTTGTGTCGTCAGCGGGATCTCTGAAGTCCTCCCAACTAGGCAGAGAAATCGATGATC
ATGACGCAGTCCTGAGGTTTAATGGGGCACCCACAGCCAACTTCCAACAAGATGTGGGCACAAAAACTAC
CATTCGCCTGATGAACTCTCAGTTGGTTACCACAGAGAAGCGCTTCCTCAAAGACAGTTTGTACAATGAA
GGAATCCTAATTGTATGGGACCCATCTGTATACCACTCAGATATCCCAAAGTGGTACCAGAATCCGGATT
ATAATTTCTTTAACAACTACAAGACTTATCGTAAGCTGCACCCCAATCAGCCCTTTTACATCCTCAAGCC
CCAGATGCCTTGGGAGCTATGGGACATTCTTCAAGAAATCTCCCCAGAAGAGATTCAGCCAAACCCCCCA
TCCTCTGGGATGCTTGGTATCATCATCATGATGACGCTGTGTGACCAGGTGGATATTTATGAGTTCCTCC
CATCCAAGCGCAAGACTGACGTGTGCTACTACTACCAGAAGTTCTTCGATAGTGCCTGCACGATGGGTGC
CTACCACCCGCTGCTCTATGAGAAGAATTTGGTGAAGCATCTCAACCAGGGCACAGATGAGGACATCTAC
CTGCTTGGAAAAGCCACACTGCCTGGCTTCCGGACCATTCACTGCGCACCGGTCGCCACCATGGTGTCCA
AGGGCGAGGAGCTGTTCACCGGGGTGGTGCCCATCCTGGTCGAGCTGGACGGCGACGTAAACGGCCACAA
GTTCTCCGTGCGGGGCGAGGGCGAGGGCGATGCCACCAACGGCAAGCTGACCCTGAAGTTCATCAGCACC
ACCGGCAAGCTGCCCGTGCCCTGGCCCACCCTCGTGACCACCCTGACCTACGGCGTGCAGAGCTTCTCCC
GCTACCCCGACCACATGAAGCGCCACGACTTCTTCAAGAGCGCCATGCCCGAAGGCTACGTCCAGGAGCG
CACCATCTCCTTCAAGGACGACGGCACCTACAAGACCCGCGCCGAGGTGAAGTTCGAGGGCGACACCCTG
GTGAACCGCATCGAGCTGAAGGGCATCGACTTCAAGGAGGACGGCAACATCCTGGGGCACAAGCTGGAGT
ACAACTTCAACTCCCACAACGTCTATATCACCGCCGACAAGCAGAAGAACGGCATCAAGGCCAACTTCAA
GATCCGCCACAACGTGGAGGACGGCTCCGTGCAGCTCGCCGACCACTACCAGCAGAACACCCCCATCGGC
GACGGCCCCGTGCTGCTGCCCGACAACCACTACCTGTCCACCCAGTCCAAGCTGTCCAAAGACCCCAACG
AGAAGCGCGATCACATGGTCCTTCTGGAATTCGTGACCGCCGCCGGGATCACTCACGGCATGGACGAGCT
GTACAAGTAAGCGGCCGCGACTCTAGATCATAATCAGCCATACCACATTTGTAGAGGTTTTACTTGCTTT
AAAAAACCTCCCACACCTCCCCCTGAACCTGAAACATAAAATGAATGCAATTGTTGTTGTTAACTTGTTT
ATTGCAGCTTATAATGGTTACAAATAAAGCAATAGCATCACAAATTTCACAAATAAAGCATTTTTTTCAC
TGCATTCTAGTTGTGGTTTGTCCAAACTCATCAATGTATCTTAAGGCGTAAATTGTAAGCGTTAATATTT
TGTTAAAATTCGCGTTAAATTTTTGTTAAATCAGCTCATTTTTTAACCAATAGGCCGAAATCGGCAAAAT
CCCTTATAAATCAAAAGAATAGACCGAGATAGGGT
[37 nt withheld, positions 3046-3082]
AAAGAACGTGGACTCCAACGTCAAAGG
[49 nt withheld, positions 3110-3158]
T
[91 nt withheld, positions 3160-3250]
G
[124 nt withheld, positions 3252-3375]
CAGGTGGCACTTTTCGGGGAAATGTGCGCGGAACCCCTATTTGTTTATTTTTCTAAATACATTCAAATAT
GTATCCGCTCATGAGACAATAACCCTGATAAATGCTTCAATAATATTGAAAAAGGAAGAGTCCTGAGGCG
GAAAGAACCAGCTGTGGAATGTGTGTCAGTTAGGGTGTGGAAAGTCCCCAGGCTCCCCAGCAGGCAGAAG
TATGCAAAGCATGCATCTCAATTAGTCAGCAACCAGGTGTGGAAAGTCCCCAGGCTCCCCAGCAGGCAGA
AGTATGCAAAGCATGCATCTCAATTAGTCAGCAACCATAGTCCCGCCCCTAACTCCGCCCATCCCGCCCC
TAACTCCGCCCAGTTCCGCCCATTCTCCGCCCCATGGCTGACTAATTTTTTTTATTTATGCAGAGGCCGA
GGCCGCCTCGGCCTCTGAGCTATTCCAGAAGTAGTGAGGAGGCTTTTTTGGAGGCCTAGGCTTTTGCAAA
GATCGATCAAGAGACAGGATGAGGATCGTTTCGCATGATTGAACAAGATGGATTGCACGCAGGTTCTCCG
GCCGCTTGGGTGGAGAGGCTATTCGGCTATGACTGGGCACAACAGACAATCGGCTGCTCTGATGCCGCCG
TGTTCCGGCTGTCAGCGCAGGGGCGCCCGGTTCTTTTTGTCAAGACCGACCTGTCCGGTGCCCTGAATGA
ACTGCAAGACGAGGCAGCGCGGCTATCGTGGCTGGCCACGACGGGCGTTCCTTGCGCAGCTGTGCTCGAC
GTTGTCACTGAAGCGGGAAGGGACTGGCTGCTATTGGGCGAAGTGCCGGGGCAGGATCTCCTGTCATCTC
ACCTTGCTCCTGCCGAGAAAGTATCCATCATGGCTGATGCAATGCGGCGGCTGCATACGCTTGATCCGGC
TACCTGCCCATTCGACCACCAAGCGAAACATCGCATCGAGCGAGCACGTACTCGGATGGAAGCCGGTCTT
GTCGATCAGGATGATCTGGACGAAGAGCATCAGGGGCTCGCGCCAGCCGAACTGTTCGCCAGGCTCAAGG
CGAGCATGCCCGACGGCGAGGATCTCGTCGTGACCCATGGCGATGCCTGCTTGCCGAATATCATGGTGGA
AAATGGCCGCTTTTCTGGATTCATCGACTGTGGCCGGCTGGGTGTGGCGGACCGCTATCAGGACATAGCG
TTGGCTACCCGTGATATTGCTGAAGAGCTTGGCGGCGAATGGGCTGACCGCTTCCTCGTGCTTTACGGTA
TCGCCGCTCCCGATTCGCAGCGCATCGCCTTCTATCGCCTTCTTGACGAGTTCTTCTGAGCGGGACTCTG
GGGTTCGAAATGACCGACCAAGCGACGCCCAACCTGCCATCACGAGATTTCGATTCCACCGCCGCCTTCT
ATGAAAGGTTGGGCTTCGGAATCGTTTTCCGGGACGCCGGCTGGATGATCCTCCAGCGCGGGGATCTCAT
GCTGGAGTTCTTCGCCCACCCTAGGGGGAGGCTAACTGAAACACGGAAGGAGACAATACCGGAAGGAACC
CGCGCTATGACGGCAATAAAAAGACAGAATAAAACGCACGGTGTTGGGTCGTTTGTTCATAAACGCGGGG
TTCGGTCCCAGGGCTGGCACTCTGTCGATACCCCACCGAGACCCCATTGGGGCCAATACGCCCGCGTTTC
TTCCTTTTCCCCACCCCACCCCCCAAGTTCGGGTGAAGGCCCAGGGCTCGCAGCCAACGTCGGGGCGGCA
GGCCCTGCCATAGCCTCAGGTTACTCATATATACTTTAGATTGATTTAAAACTTCATTTTTAATTTAAAA
GGATCTAGGTGAAGATCCTTTTTGATAATCTCATGACCAAAATCCCTTAACGTGAGTTTTCGTTCCACTG
AGCGTCAGACCCCGTAGAAAAGATCAAAGGATCTTCTTGAGATCCTTTTTTTCTGCGCGTAATCTGCTGC
TTGCAAACAAAAAAACCACCGCTACCAGCGGTGGTTTGTTTGCCGGATCAAGAGCTACCAACTCTTTTTC
CGAAGGTAACTGGCTTCAGCAGAGCGCAGATACCAAATACTGTTCTTCTAGTGTAGCCGTAGTTAGGCCA
CCACTTCAAGAACTCTGTAGCACCGCCTACATACCTCGCTCTGCTAATCCTGTTACCAGTGGCTGCTGCC
AGTGGCGATAAGTCGTGTCTTACCGGGTTGGACTCAAGACGATAGTTACCGGATAAGGCGCAGCGGTCGG
GCTGAACGGGGGGTTCGTGCACACAGCCCAGCTTGGAGCGAACGACCTACACCGAACTGAGATACCTACA
GCGTGAGCTATGAGAAAGCGCCACGCTTCCCGAAGGGAGAAAGGCGGACAGGTATCCGGTAAGCGGCAGG
GTCGGAACAGGAGAGCGCACGAGGGAGCTTCCAGGGGGAAACGCCTGGTATCTTTATAGTCCTGTCGGGT
TTCGCCACCTCTGACTTGAGCGTCGATTTTTGTGATGCTCGTCAGGGGGGCGGAGCCTATGGAAAAACGC
CAGCAACGCGGCCTTTTTACGGTTCCTGGCCTTTTGCTGGCCTTTTGCTCACATGTTCTTTCCTGCGTTA
TCCCCTGATTCTGTGGATAACCGTATTACCGCCATGCAT
Features (pLannotate 1.2.2; 15 found; start..end, strand, type, name):
     61..364     +  enhancer       CMV enhancer: human cytomegalovirus immediate early enhancer
    365..568     +  promoter       CMV promoter: human cytomegalovirus (CMV) immediate early promoter
    591..618     +  misc_feature   MCS (fragment): multiple cloning site
    625..1935    +  CDS            ST6GAL1: SIAT1_HUMAN - Also known as SIAT1. Experimental evidence at protein level: Swiss-Prot protein existence level 1. Transfers sialic acid from CMP-sialic acid to galactose- containing acceptor substrates. From Homo sapiens (Human).
   1951..2670    +  CDS            moxGFP: monomeric GFP variant optimized for use in oxidizing environments such as the secretory pathway (Costantini et al., 2015)
   2686..2769    +  CDS            large T antigen (fragment): large T antigen from SV40 (simian virus 40)
   2792..2913    +  polyA_signal   SV40 poly(A) signal: SV40 polyadenylation signal
   2947..3375    -  rep_origin     f1 ori (sequence partly withheld): f1 bacteriophage origin of replication; arrow indicates direction of (+) strand synthesis
   3402..3506    +  promoter       AmpR promoter: bla
   3508..3865    +  promoter       SV40 promoter: SV40 enhancer and early promoter
   3900..4694    +  CDS            NeoR/KanR: aminoglycoside phosphotransferase from Tn5; aph(3')-II (or nptII); confers resistance to neomycin, kanamycin, and G418 (Geneticin®)
   4715..4867    +  CDS            ble (fragment): BLE_KLEPN - Experimental evidence at protein level: Swiss-Prot protein existence level 1. Binding protein with a strong affinity to the bleomycin family of antibiotics. Binds to CL990; an antimitotic-antibiotic compound. From Klebsiella pneumoniae.
   4926..4973    +  polyA_signal   HSV TK poly(A) signal: herpes simplex virus thymidine kinase polyadenylation signal (Cole and Stacy, 1985)
   5064..5080    -  polyA_signal   bGH poly(A) signal (fragment): bovine growth hormone polyadenylation signal
   5302..5890    +  rep_origin     ori: high-copy-number ColE1/pMB1/pBR322/pUC origin of replication
