[The description below was written by a language model from this plasmid's Addgene catalogue record and pLannotate feature annotations shown in this document.]
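Description:
ST-Tstem(5A)-GFP is a mammalian expression plasmid of about 6 kb built on the pmoxGFP-N1 backbone, an N1-type vector in which an insert is fused in frame to a downstream fluorescent protein. It is maintained in E. coli at high copy through a ColE1/pUC-type origin and also carries an f1 origin. A single NeoR/KanR gene (Tn5 aminoglycoside phosphotransferase) is preceded by both a bacterial bla promoter and the SV40 enhancer/early promoter and is followed by the HSV TK polyadenylation signal. This arrangement gives kanamycin resistance in bacteria and allows G418 selection in mammalian cells. Short annotated fragments of large T antigen, ble and the bGH poly(A) signal appear to be backbone remnants or annotation matches rather than functional units.

The expression cassette uses the human CMV immediate-early enhancer and promoter to drive a 1,311 bp human ST6GAL1 (beta-galactoside alpha-2,6-sialyltransferase, a Golgi enzyme) coding sequence cloned between XhoI and AgeI. According to the record, a mutated version of the stem region of Tac (IL2RA/CD25) has been inserted within ST6GAL1. The exact position of the insertion and the nature of the "5A" mutation are not detailed, and the feature tables annotate the whole insert simply as ST6GAL1. The chimera is fused at its C-terminus to moxGFP, a monomeric GFP variant optimized for oxidizing environments such as the secretory pathway, and the transcript ends at the SV40 poly(A) signal. The sequenced and depositor-supplied records differ by a single nucleotide in length and have the same feature layout. The associated publication concerns glycans acting as a Golgi export signal, so the construct likely serves as a fluorescent reporter for imaging how the altered Tac stem affects Golgi localization and exocytic trafficking.
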