Addgene plasmid #162502: ST-Tstem(5A)-GFP
Purpose: Expresses a ST6GAL1 mutant with a GFP tag in its C-terminus in mammalian cells. The mutated stem region of Tac is inserted within ST.
Depositing lab: Lei Lu. Depositing organization: Nanyang Technological University (NTU). Publication: Glycans function as a Golgi export signal to promote the constitutive exocytic trafficking. Sun X, Tie HC, Chen B, Lu L. J Biol Chem. 2020 Aug 21. pii: RA120.014476. doi: 10.1074/jbc.RA120.014476. PubMed 32826314.
Backbone
  Vector backbone: pmoxGFP-N1
  Backbone manufacturer: A gift from E. Snapp (Addgene plasmid # 68070)
  Backbone size w/o insert (bp): 4697
  Total vector size (bp): 6005
  Vector type: Mammalian Expression
Growth in bacteria
  Bacterial resistance: Kanamycin, 50 μg/mL
  Growth temperature: 37°C
  Growth strain: DH5alpha
  Copy number: High Copy
Gene/Insert
  Gene/Insert name: ST6Gal1 mutant (the mutated Tac stem region is inserted within ST)
  Species: H. sapiens (human)
  Insert size (bp): 1311
  Mutation: The mutated Tac stem region is inserted within ST6Gal1
  GenBank ID: BC040009.1 NM_000417.3
  Entrez Gene: ST6GAL1 (a.k.a. CDw75, SIAT1, ST6GalI, ST6N); IL2RA (a.k.a. CD25, IDDM10, IL2R, IMD41, TCGFR, p55)
  Tag / fusion protein: GFP (C terminal on backbone)
  Cloning method: Restriction Enzyme; 5′ cloning site XhoI (not destroyed); 3′ cloning site AgeI (not destroyed)
  Sequencing primers: 5′ CMV-F
Terms and licenses: Academic/Nonprofit Terms; Industry Terms: Not Available to Industry
How to cite: ST-Tstem(5A)-GFP was a gift from Lei Lu (Addgene plasmid # 162502 ; http://n2t.net/addgene:162502 ; RRID:Addgene_162502)
